Addgene plasmid #228892: Lenti-PEAR-mCherry
Purpose: All-in-one lentiviral version of the PEAR reporter. Constitutive RFP expression with GFP turned on in event of prime editing.
Depositing lab: Francisco J Sánchez-Rivera. Depositing organization: Massachusetts Institute of Technology. Publication: High-throughput evaluation of genetic variants with prime editing sensor libraries. Gould SI, Wuest AN, Dong K, Johnson GA, Hsu A, Narendra VK, Atwa O, Levine SS, Liu DR, Sanchez Rivera FJ. Nat Biotechnol. 2024 Mar 12. doi: 10.1038/s41587-024-02172-9. PubMed 38472508.
Backbone
  Vector backbone: pLVTHM
  Vector type: Mammalian Expression, Lentiviral, CRISPR
Growth in bacteria
  Bacterial resistance: Ampicillin, 100 μg/mL
  Growth temperature: 37°C
  Growth strain: NEB Stable
  Copy number: Unknown
Gene/Insert
  Gene/Insert name: EGFP-IRES-mScarlet
Terms and licenses: Academic/Nonprofit Terms; Industry Terms: Not Available to Industry
How to cite: Lenti-PEAR-mCherry was a gift from Francisco J Sánchez-Rivera (Addgene plasmid # 228892 ; http://n2t.net/addgene:228892 ; RRID:Addgene_228892)
