[The description below was written by a language model from this plasmid's Addgene catalogue record and pLannotate feature annotations shown in this document.]
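Description:
Lenti-PEAR-mCherry is an 11.2 kb third-generation-style, self-inactivating HIV-1 lentiviral vector listed on the pLVTHM backbone, designed as an all-in-one fluorescent reporter of prime editing in mammalian cells. It is propagated in E. coli through a high-copy ColE1/pUC-type origin with ampicillin resistance. The backbone also carries an f1 origin and an SV40/EM7-driven BleoR cassette lying outside the LTRs. Viral genomic RNA is transcribed from a CMV enhancer/promoter fused to a truncated 5' LTR. It contains the Ψ packaging signal with a gag fragment, the RRE for Rev-dependent export, cPPT/CTS, WPRE and a ΔU3 3' LTR, followed by a bGH polyadenylation signal.

The payload has two units. A human U6 promoter drives an S. pyogenes guide RNA scaffold flanked by short sequences that the annotation software matched to a GFP-family protein. This is consistent with a prime editing guide RNA whose spacer and 3' extension target the reporter itself, although the record does not label it as such. Downstream, an EF-1α core promoter drives EGFP-IRES-mScarlet. The EGFP coding sequence is annotated as two fragments separated by roughly 800 nt of unannotated sequence, so the green reporter is interrupted and presumably non-functional until the correct edit is installed. The record does not describe the nature of the intervening sequence. The EMCV IRES allows mScarlet to be translated from the same transcript regardless of editing.

Transduced cells are therefore constitutively red, and GFP turns on only after prime editing, giving a ratiometric readout of editing efficiency. Despite "mCherry" in the name, both the insert field and the annotation identify the red protein as mScarlet.
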