Features (pLannotate 1.2.2; 40 found; start..end, strand, type, name):
     31..83      -  misc_feature   bom (fragment): basis of mobility region from pBR322
    238..617     +  enhancer       CMV enhancer: human cytomegalovirus immediate early enhancer
    618..817     +  promoter       CMV promoter: human cytomegalovirus (CMV) immediate early promoter
    835..1015    +  LTR            5' LTR (truncated): truncated 5' long terminal repeat (LTR) from HIV-1
   1062..1187    +  misc_feature   HIV-1 Ψ: packaging signal of human immunodeficiency virus type 1
   1171..1534    +  CDS            HIV-1 gag (fragment): gag protein from human immunodeficiency virus 1; gag
   1680..1913    +  misc_feature   RRE: The Rev response element (RRE) of HIV-1 allows for Rev-dependent mRNA export from the nucleus to the cytoplasm.
   2290..2390    +  CDS            Rev (fragment): human immunodeficiency virus 1 (HIV-1) Rev protein; rev; enhances nuclear export of unspliced and incompletely spliced viral mRNAs
   2440..2557    +  misc_feature   cPPT/CTS: central polypurine tract and central termination sequence of HIV-1
   2638..2878    +  promoter       U6 promoter: RNA polymerase III promoter for human U6 snRNA
   2886..2906    +  CDS            VN155(I152L) (fragment): improved N-terminal fragment of mVenus for use in bimolecular fluorescence complementation (BiFC) (Kodama and Hu, 2010)
   2907..2982    +  misc_RNA       gRNA scaffold: guide RNA scaffold for the Streptococcus pyogenes CRISPR/Cas9 system
   3001..3018    -  CDS            VN155(I152L) (fragment): improved N-terminal fragment of mVenus for use in bimolecular fluorescence complementation (BiFC) (Kodama and Hu, 2010)
   3026..3052    +  enhancer       CMV enhancer (fragment): human cytomegalovirus immediate early enhancer; contains an 18-bp deletion relative to the standard CMV enhancer
   3081..3107    +  promoter       EF-1α core promoter (fragment): core promoter for human elongation factor EF-1α
   3137..3347    +  promoter       EF-1α core promoter: core promoter for human elongation factor EF-1α
   3384..3668    +  CDS            EGFP (fragment): EGFP is a basic (constitutively fluorescent) green fluorescent protein published in 1996, derived from Aequorea victoria. It is reported to be a rapidly-maturing weak dimer with moderate acid sensitivity.
   3675..3697    -  CDS            VN155(I152L) (fragment): improved N-terminal fragment of mVenus for use in bimolecular fluorescence complementation (BiFC) (Kodama and Hu, 2010)
   4463..4900    +  CDS            EGFP (fragment): the original enhanced GFP (Yang et al., 1996) mammalian codon-optimized
   5031..5493    +  misc_feature   IRES: internal ribosome entry site (IRES) of the encephalomyocarditis virus (EMCV)
   5507..6202    +  CDS            mScarlet: mScarlet is a basic (constitutively fluorescent) red fluorescent protein published in 2016, derived from synthetic construct. It has moderate acid sensitivity.
   6268..6291    +  misc_feature   MCS (fragment): pBluescript multiple cloning site
   6291..6879    +  misc_feature   WPRE: woodchuck hepatitis virus posttranscriptional regulatory element
   6930..6949    +  misc_feature   cPPT/CTS (fragment): central polypurine tract and central termination sequence of HIV-1
   6951..7184    +  LTR            3' LTR (ΔU3): self-inactivating 3' long terminal repeat (LTR) from HIV-1
   7216..7440    +  polyA_signal   bGH poly(A) signal: bovine growth hormone polyadenylation signal
   7444..7465    +  promoter       SV40 promoter (fragment): SV40 enhancer and early promoter
   7486..7914    +  rep_origin     f1 ori (sequence partly withheld): f1 bacteriophage origin of replication; arrow indicates direction of (+) strand synthesis
   7928..8257    +  promoter       SV40 promoter: SV40 enhancer and early promoter
   8305..8352    +  promoter       EM7 promoter: synthetic bacterial promoter&nbsp
   8371..8745    +  CDS            BleoR: antibiotic-binding protein; Sh ble from Streptoalloteichus hindustanus; confers resistance to bleomycin, phleomycin, and Zeocin™
   8755..8880    +  CDS            ble (fragment): BLE_KLEPN - Experimental evidence at protein level: Swiss-Prot protein existence level 1. Binding protein with a strong affinity to the bleomycin family of antibiotics. Binds to CL990; an antimitotic-antibiotic compound. From Klebsiella pneumoniae.
   8875..8996    +  polyA_signal   SV40 poly(A) signal: SV40 polyadenylation signal
   9067..9089    -  protein_bind   lac operator (fragment): The lac repressor binds to the lac operator to inhibit transcription in E. coli. This inhibition can be relieved by adding lactose or isopropyl-β-D-thiogalactopyranoside (IPTG). lac repressor encoded by lacI
   9093..9123    -  promoter       lac promoter: promoter for the E. coli lac operon
   9138..9159    -  protein_bind   CAP binding site: CAP binding activates transcription in the presence of cAMP. E. coli catabolite activator protein
   9172..9264    -  CDS            lacI (fragment): lac repressor; lacI; The lac repressor binds to the lac operator to inhibit transcription in E. coli. This inhibition can be relieved by adding lactose or isopropyl-β-D-thiogalactopyranoside (IPTG).
   9447..10035   -  rep_origin     ori: high-copy-number ColE1/pMB1/pBR322/pUC origin of replication
  10206..11066   -  CDS            AmpR: β-lactamase; bla; confers resistance to ampicillin, carbenicillin, and related antibiotics
  11067..11171   -  promoter       AmpR promoter: bla
>Addgene plasmid #228892 | Lenti-PEAR-mCherry | addgene full sequence | sequence record 455551 | Addgene NGS Result
GTCGACGGATCGGGAGATCTCCCGATCCCCTATGGTGCACTCTCAGTACAATCTGCTCTGATGCCGCATA
GTTAAGCCAGTATCTGCTCCCTGCTTGTGTGTTGGAGGTCGCTGAGTAGTGCGCGAGCAAAATTTAAGCT
ACAACAAGGCAAGGCTTGACCGACAATTGCATGAAGAATCTGCTTAGGGTTAGGCGTTTTGCGCTGCTTC
GCGATGTACGGGCCAGATATACGCGTTGACATTGATTATTGACTAGTTATTAATAGTAATCAATTACGGG
GTCATTAGTTCATAGCCCATATATGGAGTTCCGCGTTACATAACTTACGGTAAATGGCCCGCCTGGCTGA
CCGCCCAACGACCCCCGCCCATTGACGTCAATAATGACGTATGTTCCCATAGTAACGCCAATAGGGACTT
TCCATTGACGTCAATGGGTGGAGTATTTACGGTAAACTGCCCACTTGGCAGTACATCAAGTGTATCATAT
GCCAAGTACGCCCCCTATTGACGTCAATGACGGTAAATGGCCCGCCTGGCATTATGCCCAGTACATGACC
TTATGGGACTTTCCTACTTGGCAGTACATCTACGTATTAGTCATCGCTATTACCATGGTGATGCGGTTTT
GGCAGTACATCAATGGGCGTGGATAGCGGTTTGACTCACGGGGATTTCCAAGTCTCCACCCCATTGACGT
CAATGGGAGTTTGTTTTGGCACCAAAATCAACGGGACTTTCCAAAATGTCGTAACAACTCCGCCCCATTG
ACGCAAATGGGCGGTAGGCGTGTACGGTGGGAGGTCTATATAAGCAGCGCGTTTTGCCTGTACTGGGTCT
CTCTGGTTAGACCAGATCTGAGCCTGGGAGCTCTCTGGCTAACTAGGGAACCCACTGCTTAAGCCTCAAT
AAAGCTTGCCTTGAGTGCTTCAAGTAGTGTGTGCCCGTCTGTTGTGTGACTCTGGTAACTAGAGATCCCT
CAGACCCTTTTAGTCAGTGTGGAAAATCTCTAGCAGTGGCGCCCGAACAGGGACTTGAAAGCGAAAGGGA
AACCAGAGGAGCTCTCTCGACGCAGGACTCGGCTTGCTGAAGCGCGCACGGCAAGAGGCGAGGGGCGGCG
ACTGGTGAGTACGCCAAAAATTTTGACTAGCGGAGGCTAGAAGGAGAGAGATGGGTGCGAGAGCGTCAGT
ATTAAGCGGGGGAGAATTAGATCGCGATGGGAAAAAATTCGGTTAAGGCCAGGGGGAAAGAAAAAATATA
AATTAAAACATATAGTATGGGCAAGCAGGGAGCTAGAACGATTCGCAGTTAATCCTGGCCTGTTAGAAAC
ATCAGAAGGCTGTAGACAAATACTGGGACAGCTACAACCATCCCTTCAGACAGGATCAGAAGAACTTAGA
TCATTATATAATACAGTAGCAACCCTCTATTGTGTGCATCAAAGGATAGAGATAAAAGACACCAAGGAAG
CTTTAGACAAGATAGAGGAAGAGCAAAACAAAAGTAAGACCACCGCACAGCAAGCGGCCGCTGATCTTCA
GACCTGGAGGAGGAGATATGAGGGACAATTGGAGAAGTGAATTATATAAATATAAAGTAGTAAAAATTGA
ACCATTAGGAGTAGCACCCACCAAGGCAAAGAGAAGAGTGGTGCAGAGAGAAAAAAGAGCAGTGGGAATA
GGAGCTTTGTTCCTTGGGTTCTTGGGAGCAGCAGGAAGCACTATGGGCGCAGCGTCAATGACGCTGACGG
TACAGGCCAGACAATTATTGTCTGGTATAGTGCAGCAGCAGAACAATTTGCTGAGGGCTATTGAGGCGCA
ACAGCATCTGTTGCAACTCACAGTCTGGGGCATCAAGCAGCTCCAGGCAAGAATCCTGGCTGTGGAAAGA
TACCTAAAGGATCAACAGCTCCTGGGGATTTGGGGTTGCTCTGGAAAACTCATTTGCACCACTGCTGTGC
CTTGGAATGCTAGTTGGAGTAATAAATCTCTGGAACAGATTTGGAATCACACGACCTGGATGGAGTGGGA
CAGAGAAATTAACAATTACACAAGCTTAATACACTCCTTAATTGAAGAATCGCAAAACCAGCAAGAAAAG
AATGAACAAGAATTATTGGAATTAGATAAATGGGCAAGTTTGTGGAATTGGTTTAACATAACAAATTGGC
TGTGGTATATAAAATTATTCATAATGATAGTAGGAGGCTTGGTAGGTTTAAGAATAGTTTTTGCTGTACT
TTCTATAGTGAATAGAGTTAGGCAGGGATATTCACCATTATCGTTTCAGACCCACCTCCCAACCCCGAGG
GGACCCGACAGGCCCGAAGGAATAGAAGAAGAAGGTGGAGAGAGAGACAGAGACAGATCCATTCGATTAG
TGAACGGATCGGCACTGCGTGCGCCAATTCTGCAGACAAATGGCAGTATTCATCCACAATTTTAAAAGAA
AAGGGGGGATTGGGGGGTACAGTGCAGGGGAAAGAATAGTAGACATAATAGCAACAGACATACAAACTAA
AGAATTACAAAAACAAATTACAAAAATTCAAAATTTTCGGGTTTATTACAGGGACAGCAGAGATCCAGTT
TGGTTAATTAAGGTACCGATCAGTGTGAGGGAGTGTAAAGCTGGTTTGAGGGCCTATTTCCCATGATTCC
TTCATATTTGCATATACGATACAAGGCTGTTAGAGAGATAATTGGAATTAATTTGACTGTAAACACAAAG
ATATTAGTACAAAATACGTGACGTAGAAAGTAATAATTTCTTGGGTAGTTTGCAGTTTTAAAATTATGTT
TTAAAATGGACTATCATATGCTTACCGTAACTTGAAAGTATTTCGATTTCTTGGCTTTATATATCTTGTG
GAAAGGACGAAACACCGAGCTGGACGGCGACGTAAAGTTTTAGAGCTAGAAATAGCAAGTTAAAATAAGG
CTAGTCCGTTATCAACTTGAAAAAGTGGCACCGAGTCGGTGCGGCTACGTGCAGGTAAGTCCGTTTACGT
CGCCGTCCTTTTTTCCGTTACATAACTTACGGTAAATGGCCCAATTCGAGTGGCTCCGGTGCCCGTCAGT
GGGCAGAGCGCACATCGCCCACAGTCCTAACTCGAACGCTAGCTGTGCGATCGTTTGGCAGAGCGCACAT
CGCCCACAGTCCCCGAGAAGTTGGGGGGAGGGGTCGGCAATTGAACCGGTGCCTAGAGAAGGTGGCGCGG
GGTAAACTGGGAAAGTGATGTCGTGTACTGGCTCCGCCTTTTTCCCGAGGGTGGGGGAGAACCGTATATA
AGTGCAGTAGTCGCCGTGAACGTTCTTTTTCGCAACGGGTTTGCCGCCAGAACACAGAAACCGCTGTTCC
TAGGAATCCCGAGGCCTGCCACCATGGTGAGCAAGGGCGAGGAGCTGTTCACCGGGGTGGTGCCCATCCT
GGTCGAACTCGATGGAGATGTGAACGGCCACAAGTTCAGCGTGTCCGGCGAGGGCGAGGGCGATGCCACC
TACGGCAAGCTGACCCTGAAGTTCATCTGCACCACCGGCAAGCTGCCCGTGCCCTGGCCCACCCTCGTGA
CCACCCTGACCTACGGCGTGCAGTGCTTCAGCCGCTACCCCGACCACATGAAGCAGCACGACTTCTTCAA
GTCCGCCATGCCCGAAGGCTACGTGCAGACAAGTCCGTTTACGTCGCCGTCCAGCTCATTTTTTAGTTAA
AATATGGGAAAGTTTAAAAGAAGGAATGATGAATAAACTATACAACCACTTTAAATATGTGTTGGTCCCC
TTTAAGTCAGCAAGCAGATATATCAGATATGGCAGCTAACTTAAGGAGTCCCCGTGGATACTGGATGAAT
AGCCCCCAATTCCACCAATGCAAGAACCAACAGTCTATTTGGTCTTGATTAGGACAGTAAACTTCCTGCA
CACCATAGTCTGTGCACTAAACAGGAGTAAAACACCCTTAAGGCATCTCTTACATTGGCTGCATTAAAGT
GTGTCACTTAATGACATCCGTGATATCAGGGATAGTTTGACATTGGACATACAGTTCTCTCTCAGTGATT
GTCACCTGCTTATATAGTACGAGGACCCATATGTGGTCAATCACTTTCTTGTTGCCACTCCATGCCAGGG
AAGACATAGTTACAATGAGTTATAATTATAAAAGCTCAGCCTTGCATGAGGATATAAAATACATTTGCCA
TACCTCTACATATGCCTTAGTTGCTTTTAAGCTTTGTTTGGAATTGCAAAGGCCAACTTCCTAAACACAG
TTTCAAAGTATTCTTTTGTCACACCTTTCCACTGGATACTTGTATTGTCTGCAGGAAGAGGCCACCCTGC
CTATGCTTCTCCTTAGGGCCTCGTTCTGCAGAGTCAGCATAAACTCCCAGTCTGCTCAACCAATTCTGTC
TGATTAGGGCCATATCTCCTTACCATGAGTTGATTTTTGTTTCTTTTTTGAGCAGGAGCGCACCATCTTC
TTCAAGGACGACGGCAACTACAAGACCCGCGCCGAGGTGAAGTTCGAGGGCGACACCCTGGTGAACCGCA
TCGAGCTGAAGGGCATCGACTTCAAGGAGGACGGCAACATCCTGGGGCACAAGCTGGAGTACAACTACAA
CAGCCACAACGTCTATATCATGGCCGACAAGCAGAAGAACGGCATCAAGGTGAACTTCAAGATCCGCCAC
AACATCGAGGACGGCAGCGTGCAGCTCGCCGACCACTACCAGCAGAACACCCCCATCGGCGACGGCCCCG
TGCTGCTGCCCGACAACCACTACCTGAGCACCCAGTCCGCCCTGAGCAAAGACCCCAACGAGAAGCGCGA
TCACATGGTCCTGCTGGAGTTCGTGACCGCCGCCGGGATCACTCTCGGCATGGACGAGCTGTACAAGTAA
GACCCGACATTAGCGCTACAGCTTAAGCGGCCCCCCCCCCTAACGTTACTGGCCGAAGCCGCTTGGAATA
AGGCCGGTGTGCGTTTGTCTATATGTTATTTTCCACCATATTGCCGTCTTTTGGCAATGTGAGGGCCCGG
AAACCTGGCCCTGTCTTCTTGACGAGCATTCCTAGGGGTCTTTCCCCTCTCGCCAAAGGAATGCAAGGTC
TGTTGAATGTCGTGAAGGAAGCAGTTCCTCTGGAAGCTTCTTGAAGACAAACAACGTCTGTAGCGACCCT
TTGCAGGCAGCGGAACCCCCCACCTGGCGACAGGTGCCTCTGCGGCCAAAAGCCACGTGTATAAGATACA
CCTGCAAAGGCGGCACAACCCCAGTGCCACGTTGTGAGTTGGATAGTTGTGGAAAGAGTCAAATGGCTCT
CCTCAAGCGTATTCAACAAGGGGCTGAAGGATGCCCAGAAGGTACCCCATTGTATGGGATCTGATCTGGG
GCCTCGGTGCACATGCTTTACATGTGTTTAGTCGAGGTTAAAAAAACGTCTAGGCCCCCCGAACCACGGG
GACGTGGTTTTCCTTTGAAAAACACGATGATAATATGGCCACAACCATGGTGAGCAAGGGCGAGGCAGTG
ATCAAGGAGTTCATGCGGTTCAAGGTGCACATGGAGGGCTCCATGAACGGCCACGAGTTCGAGATCGAGG
GCGAGGGCGAGGGCCGCCCCTACGAGGGCACCCAGACCGCCAAGCTGAAGGTGACCAAGGGTGGCCCCCT
GCCCTTCTCCTGGGACATCCTGTCCCCTCAGTTCATGTACGGCTCCAGGGCCTTCACCAAGCACCCCGCC
GACATCCCCGACTACTATAAGCAGTCCTTCCCCGAGGGCTTCAAGTGGGAGCGCGTGATGAACTTCGAGG
ACGGCGGCGCCGTGACCGTGACCCAGGACACCTCCCTGGAGGACGGCACCCTGATCTACAAGGTGAAGCT
CCGCGGCACCAACTTCCCTCCTGACGGCCCCGTAATGCAGAAGAAGACAATGGGCTGGGAAGCGTCCACC
GAGCGGTTGTACCCCGAGGACGGCGTGCTGAAGGGCGACATTAAGATGGCCCTGCGCCTGAAGGACGGCG
GCCGCTACCTGGCGGACTTCAAGACCACCTACAAGGCCAAGAAGCCCGTGCAGATGCCCGGCGCCTACAA
CGTCGACCGCAAGTTGGACATCACCTCCCACAACGAGGACTACACCGTGGTGGAACAGTACGAACGCTCC
GAGGGCCGCCACTCCACCGGCGGCATGGACGAGCTGTACAAGTAAAAACGTTGTTGTTTGGGGTTGAATT
ACTCTACATGTTTAAGGGTTCCGGTTCCACTAGGTACAATTCGATATCAAGCTTATCGATAATCAACCTC
TGGATTACAAAATTTGTGAAAGATTGACTGGTATTCTTAACTATGTTGCTCCTTTTACGCTATGTGGATA
CGCTGCTTTAATGCCTTTGTATCATGCTATTGCTTCCCGTATGGCTTTCATTTTCTCCTCCTTGTATAAA
TCCTGGTTGCTGTCTCTTTATGAGGAGTTGTGGCCCGTTGTCAGGCAACGTGGCGTGGTGTGCACTGTGT
TTGCTGACGCAACCCCCACTGGTTGGGGCATTGCCACCACCTGTCAGCTCCTTTCCGGGACTTTCGCTTT
CCCCCTCCCTATTGCCACGGCGGAACTCATCGCCGCCTGCCTTGCCCGCTGCTGGACAGGGGCTCGGCTG
TTGGGCACTGACAATTCCGTGGTGTTGTCGGGGAAATCATCGTCCTTTCCTTGGCTGCTCGCCTGTGTTG
CCACCTGGATTCTGCGCGGGACGTCCTTCTGCTACGTCCCTTCGGCCCTCAATCCAGCGGACCTTCCTTC
CCGCGGCCTGCTGCCGGCTCTGCGGCCTCTTCCGCGTCTTCGCCTTCGCCCTCAGACGAGTCGGATCTCC
CTTTGGGCCGCCTCCCCGCGTCGACTTTAAGACCAATGACTTACAAGGCAGCTGTAGATCTTAGCCACTT
TTTAAAAGAAAAGGGGGGACTGGAAGGGCTAATTCACTCCCAACGAAGACAAGATCTGCTTTTTGCTTGT
ACTGGGTCTCTCTGGTTAGACCAGATCTGAGCCTGGGAGCTCTCTGGCTAACTAGGGAACCCACTGCTTA
AGCCTCAATAAAGCTTGCCTTGAGTGCTTCAAGTAGTGTGTGCCCGTCTGTTGTGTGACTCTGGTAACTA
GAGATCCCTCAGACCCTTTTAGTCAGTGTGGAAAATCTCTAGCAGGGCCCGGCGAAACCCGCTGATCAGC
CTCGACTGTGCCTTCTAGTTGCCAGCCATCTGTTGTTTGCCCCTCCCCCGTGCCTTCCTTGACCCTGGAA
GGTGCCACTCCCACTGTCCTTTCCTAATAAAATGAGGAAATTGCATCGCATTGTCTGAGTAGGTGTCATT
CTATTCTGGGGGGTGGGGTGGGGCAGGACAGCAAGGGGGAGGATTGGGAAGACAATAGCAGGCATGCTGG
GGATGCGGTGGGCTCTATGGCTTCTGAGGCGGAAAGAACCAGCTGGGGCTCTAGGGGGTATCCCC
[124 nt withheld, positions 7486-7609]
C
[91 nt withheld, positions 7611-7701]
A
[49 nt withheld, positions 7703-7751]
CCTTTGACGTTGGAGTCCACGTTCTTT
[37 nt withheld, positions 7779-7815]
ACCCTATCTCGGTCTATTCTTTTGATTTATAAGGGATTTTGCCGATTTCGGCCTATTGGTTAAAAAATGA
GCTGATTTAACAAAAATTTAACGCGAATTAATTCTGTGGAATGTGTGTCAGTTAGGGTGTGGAAAGTCCC
CAGGCTCCCCAGCAGGCAGAAGTATGCAAAGCATGCATCTCAATTAGTCAGCAACCAGGTGTGGAAAGTC
CCCAGGCTCCCCAGCAGGCAGAAGTATGCAAAGCATGCATCTCAATTAGTCAGCAACCATAGTCCCGCCC
CTAACTCCGCCCATCCCGCCCCTAACTCCGCCCAGTTCCGCCCATTCTCCGCCCCATGGCTGACTAATTT
TTTTTATTTATGCAGAGGCCGAGGCCGCCTCTGCCTCTGAGCTATTCCAGAAGTAGTGAGGAGGCTTTTT
TGGAGGCCTAGGCTTTTGCAAAAAGCTCCCGGGAGCTTGTATATCCATTTTCGGATCTGATCAGCACGTG
TTGACAATTAATCATCGGCATAGTATATCGGCATAGTATAATACGACAAGGTGAGGAACTAAACCATGGC
CAAGTTGACCAGTGCCGTTCCGGTGCTCACCGCGCGCGACGTCGCCGGAGCGGTCGAGTTCTGGACCGAC
CGGCTCGGGTTCTCCCGGGACTTCGTGGAGGACGACTTCGCCGGTGTGGTCCGGGACGACGTGACCCTGT
TCATCAGCGCGGTCCAGGACCAGGTGGTGCCGGACAACACCCTGGCCTGGGTGTGGGTGCGCGGCCTGGA
CGAGCTGTACGCCGAGTGGTCGGAGGTCGTGTCCACGAACTTCCGGGACGCCTCCGGGCCGGCCATGACC
GAGATCGGCGAGCAGCCGTGGGGGCGGGAGTTCGCCCTGCGCGACCCGGCCGGCAACTGCGTGCACTTCG
TGGCCGAGGAGCAGGACTGACACGTGCTACGAGATTTCGATTCCACCGCCGCCTTCTATGAAAGGTTGGG
CTTCGGAATCGTTTTCCGGGACGCCGGCTGGATGATCCTCCAGCGCGGGGATCTCATGCTGGAGTTCTTC
GCCCACCCCAACTTGTTTATTGCAGCTTATAATGGTTACAAATAAAGCAATAGCATCACAAATTTCACAA
ATAAAGCATTTTTTTCACTGCATTCTAGTTGTGGTTTGTCCAAACTCATCAATGTATCTTATCATGTCTG
TATACCGTCGACCTCTAGCTAGAGCTTGGCGTAATCATGGTCATAGCTGTTTCCTGTGTGAAATTGTTAT
CCGCTCACAATTCCACACAACATACGAGCCGGAAGCATAAAGTGTAAAGCCTGGGGTGCCTAATGAGTGA
GCTAACTCACATTAATTGCGTTGCGCTCACTGCCCGCTTTCCAGTCGGGAAACCTGTCGTGCCAGCTGCA
TTAATGAATCGGCCAACGCGCGGGGAGAGGCGGTTTGCGTATTGGGCGCTCTTCCGCTTCCTCGCTCACT
GACTCGCTGCGCTCGGTCGTTCGGCTGCGGCGAGCGGTATCAGCTCACTCAAAGGCGGTAATACGGTTAT
CCACAGAATCAGGGGATAACGCAGGAAAGAACATGTGAGCAAAAGGCCAGCAAAAGGCCAGGAACCGTAA
AAAGGCCGCGTTGCTGGCGTTTTTCCATAGGCTCCGCCCCCCTGACGAGCATCACAAAAATCGACGCTCA
AGTCAGAGGTGGCGAAACCCGACAGGACTATAAAGATACCAGGCGTTTCCCCCTGGAAGCTCCCTCGTGC
GCTCTCCTGTTCCGACCCTGCCGCTTACCGGATACCTGTCCGCCTTTCTCCCTTCGGGAAGCGTGGCGCT
TTCTCATAGCTCACGCTGTAGGTATCTCAGTTCGGTGTAGGTCGTTCGCTCCAAGCTGGGCTGTGTGCAC
GAACCCCCCGTTCAGCCCGACCGCTGCGCCTTATCCGGTAACTATCGTCTTGAGTCCAACCCGGTAAGAC
ACGACTTATCGCCACTGGCAGCAGCCACTGGTAACAGGATTAGCAGAGCGAGGTATGTAGGCGGTGCTAC
AGAGTTCTTGAAGTGGTGGCCTAACTACGGCTACACTAGAAGAACAGTATTTGGTATCTGCGCTCTGCTG
AAGCCAGTTACCTTCGGAAAAAGAGTTGGTAGCTCTTGATCCGGCAAACAAACCACCGCTGGTAGCGGTG
GTTTTTTTGTTTGCAAGCAGCAGATTACGCGCAGAAAAAAAGGATCTCAAGAAGATCCTTTGATCTTTTC
TACGGGGTCTGACGCTCAGTGGAACGAAAACTCACGTTAAGGGATTTTGGTCATGAGATTATCAAAAAGG
ATCTTCACCTAGATCCTTTTAAATTAAAAATGAAGTTTTAAATCAATCTAAAGTATATATGAGTAAACTT
GGTCTGACAGTTACCAATGCTTAATCAGTGAGGCACCTATCTCAGCGATCTGTCTATTTCGTTCATCCAT
AGTTGCCTGACTCCCCGTCGTGTAGATAACTACGATACGGGAGGGCTTACCATCTGGCCCCAGTGCTGCA
ATGATACCGCGAGACCCACGCTCACCGGCTCCAGATTTATCAGCAATAAACCAGCCAGCCGGAAGGGCCG
AGCGCAGAAGTGGTCCTGCAACTTTATCCGCCTCCATCCAGTCTATTAATTGTTGCCGGGAAGCTAGAGT
AAGTAGTTCGCCAGTTAATAGTTTGCGCAACGTTGTTGCCATTGCTACAGGCATCGTGGTGTCACGCTCG
TCGTTTGGTATGGCTTCATTCAGCTCCGGTTCCCAACGATCAAGGCGAGTTACATGATCCCCCATGTTGT
GCAAAAAAGCGGTTAGCTCCTTCGGTCCTCCGATCGTTGTCAGAAGTAAGTTGGCCGCAGTGTTATCACT
CATGGTTATGGCAGCACTGCATAATTCTCTTACTGTCATGCCATCCGTAAGATGCTTTTCTGTGACTGGT
GAGTACTCAACCAAGTCATTCTGAGAATAGTGTATGCGGCGACCGAGTTGCTCTTGCCCGGCGTCAATAC
GGGATAATACCGCGCCACATAGCAGAACTTTAAAAGTGCTCATCATTGGAAAACGTTCTTCGGGGCGAAA
ACTCTCAAGGATCTTACCGCTGTTGAGATCCAGTTCGATGTAACCCACTCGTGCACCCAACTGATCTTCA
GCATCTTTTACTTTCACCAGCGTTTCTGGGTGAGCAAAAACAGGAAGGCAAAATGCCGCAAAAAAGGGAA
TAAGGGCGACACGGAAATGTTGAATACTCATACTCTTCCTTTTTCAATATTATTGAAGCATTTATCAGGG
TTATTGTCTCATGAGCGGATACATATTTGAATGTATTTAGAAAAATAAACAAATAGGGGTTCCGCGCACA
TTTCCCCGAAAAGTGCCACCTGAC
